Addgene plasmid #133341: pBXMCS-2 Pconstitutive-sgRNA(Sth3)_gcrA2
Purpose: for constitutive expression of a single guide RNA from Streptococcus thermophilus #3 with a seed region that targets gcrA gene's promoter on the template strand in Caulobacter crescentus
Depositing lab: Michael Laub. Depositing organization: Massachusetts Institute of Technology. Publication: A CRISPR Interference System for Efficient and Rapid Gene Knockdown in Caulobacter crescentus. Guzzo M, Castro LK, Reisch CR, Guo MS, Laub MT. mBio. 2020 Jan 14;11(1):e02415-19. doi: 10.1128/mBio.02415-19. PubMed 31937638.
Backbone
  Vector backbone: pBXMCS-2
  Backbone size w/o insert (bp): 5287
  Total vector size (bp): 5515
  Modifications to backbone: xylR operator removed
  Vector type: CRISPR
Growth in bacteria
  Bacterial resistance: Kanamycin, 50 μg/mL
  Growth temperature: 37°C
  Growth strain: Top10
  Copy number: High Copy
Gene/Insert
  Gene/Insert name: sgRNA_gcrA
  gRNA/shRNA sequence: gcrA
  Species: Streptococcus thermophilus
  Insert size (bp): 270
  Promoter: constitutive
  Cloning method: Gibson Cloning
  Sequencing primers: 5′ TCCTGATCCTCGCCCGAAAC; 3′ TTTTCCCAGTCACGACGTTG
Resource information
  A portion of this plasmid was derived from a plasmid made by: Jeremy M. Rock "Programmable transcriptional repression in mycobacteria using an orthogonal CRISPR interference platform" Nature microbiology 2017
Terms and licenses: Academic/Nonprofit Terms; Industry Terms: Not Available to Industry
How to cite: pBXMCS-2 Pconstitutive-sgRNA(Sth3)_gcrA2 was a gift from Michael Laub (Addgene plasmid # 133341 ; http://n2t.net/addgene:133341 ; RRID:Addgene_133341)
