[The description below was written by a language model from this plasmid's Addgene catalogue record and pLannotate feature annotations shown in this document.]
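Description:
pBXMCS-2 Pconstitutive-sgRNA(Sth3)_gcrA2 is a 5,515 bp bacterial CRISPR interference plasmid that supplies a single guide RNA for knockdown of gcrA in Caulobacter crescentus. It is built on pBXMCS-2, a broad-host-range vector that replicates through the pBBR1 oriV together with its cognate pBBR1 Rep protein, so the same plasmid can be maintained in E. coli for cloning and in Caulobacter for experiments. The record lists it as high copy. Selection is by kanamycin, conferred by the Tn5-derived NeoR/KanR aminoglycoside phosphotransferase. The short tnpA, ble, CmR, TcR, lacZα, M13 ori, MCS and T7 promoter fragments in the annotation are remnants of the backbone's construction history rather than functional modules.

The roughly 270 bp insert, introduced by Gibson assembly, is an sgRNA with the scaffold for the Streptococcus thermophilus CRISPR3 (Sth3) Cas9 system and a seed region directed at the gcrA promoter on the template strand. It is driven by a constitutive promoter whose identity the record does not state. The xylR operator of the parent backbone was removed, which fits with expression no longer being under xylose control. Neither the sgRNA nor its promoter was recognised by the automated annotation. They presumably lie in the unannotated region upstream of the rrnB T1 and T7 terminator elements near the start of the sequence, with a second rrnB T1 terminator nearby that would insulate the cassette.

No Cas9 gene is annotated on this plasmid, so a catalytically inactive Sth3 Cas9 has to be supplied separately in the host strain. Guide-directed binding at the gcrA promoter then represses transcription of the gene. Part of the construct derives from an earlier mycobacterial CRISPRi platform.
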