Features (pLannotate 1.2.2; 15 found; start..end, strand, type, name):
    385..428     +  terminator     rrnB T1 terminator: Escherichia coli rrnB; transcription terminator T1 from the E. coli rrnB gene
    428..451     +  terminator     T7 terminator (fragment): transcription terminator for bacteriophage T7 RNA polymerase
    552..611     -  misc_feature   MCS (fragment): pBluescript multiple cloning site
    620..638     -  promoter       T7 promoter: promoter for bacteriophage T7 RNA polymerase
    646..801     +  CDS            lacZα (fragment): LacZα fragment of β-galactosidase; lacZ fragment
    805..882     -  rep_origin     M13 ori (fragment): M13 bacteriophage origin of replication; arrow indicates direction of (+) strand synthesis
    882..913     +  CDS            CmR (fragment): chloramphenicol acetyltransferase confers resistance to chloramphenicol
   1243..1312    -  CDS            TcR (fragment): tetracycline efflux protein; tet; confers resistance to tetracycline
   1373..2035    -  CDS            pBBR1 Rep: replication protein for the broad-host-range plasmid pBBR1 from Bordetella bronchiseptica
   2036..2807    -  rep_origin     pBBR1 oriV: replication origin of the broad-host-range plasmid pBBR1 from Bordetella bronchiseptica; requires the pBBR1 Rep protein for replication
   3971..4255    +  CDS            tnpA (fragment): TN5P_ECOLX - Also known as tnp. Experimental evidence at protein level: Swiss-Prot protein existence level 1. Mediates transposition of transposon Tn5 by a 'cut and paste' mechanism. First, the monomeric transposase binds the 19 bp inverted DNA repeats flanking the transposon. Then, dimerization of the DNA- bound transposase creates a synaptic DNA complex. After nicking of the first DNA strand, excision of the transposon proceeds through a series of intermediates. The transposase then mediates the insertion of the transposon at a new site by strand transfer. The activity of the wild- type tran
   4287..5081    +  CDS            NeoR/KanR: aminoglycoside phosphotransferase from Tn5; aph(3')-II (or nptII); confers resistance to neomycin, kanamycin, and G418 (Geneticin®)
   5102..5254    +  CDS            ble (fragment): BLE_KLEPN - Experimental evidence at protein level: Swiss-Prot protein existence level 1. Binding protein with a strong affinity to the bleomycin family of antibiotics. Binds to CL990; an antimitotic-antibiotic compound. From Klebsiella pneumoniae.
   5254..5370    +  CDS            CmR (fragment): chloramphenicol acetyltransferase; cat; confers resistance to chloramphenicol
   5429..5475    +  terminator     rrnB T1 terminator: transcription terminator T1 from the E. coli rrnB gene
>Addgene plasmid #133341 | pBXMCS-2 Pconstitutive-sgRNA(Sth3)_gcrA2 | addgene full sequence | sequence record 266829 | Addgene NGS Result
GTAGAAGGCGCCCTCGTCCTGATCCTCGCCCGAAACCTCCAGCCCCCGGTCGATGGCTTCGACGACATAG
CCGGCCGCGCGGCAGGTGTCGGTGAGCGCGGCCAGCAGGGCGGCTTCCTGGTCAGGGGTCAGGTCGGTCA
TGGGCAAGAGGTCCAGGTCGTGGTTTGTCGGCGGCTTCTAGCATGGACCGCCCGCGCCCGTGAGGCCGAG
GATTTCGCGCTGGTCAGACAACCTACTTGCCGTCCCCACATGTTAGCGCTACCAAGTGCCGACGGATCGA
TCACCATATATAGTTTTAGAGCTGTGAAAACAGCGAGTTAAAATAAGGCTTAGTCCGTACTCAACTTGAA
AAGGTGGCACCGATTCGGTGTTTTTTTTTTTTTGATAAAACGAAAGGCCCAGTCTTTCGACTGAGCCTTT
CGTTTTATAAACGGGTCTTGAGGGGTTTTTTAAGCTTCTGCAGCTGGATCCATGGATATCTAGATTTCCG
CAAAATAAAAAAGGGGACCTCTAGGGTCCCCAATTAATTAGCTAAAGCCGCTAGCCCATGGGAATTCCTG
CAGCCCGGGGGATCCACTAGTTCTAGAGCGGCCGCCACCGCGGTGGAGCTCCAATTCGCCCTATAGTGAG
TCGTATTACGCGCGCTCACTGGCCGTCGTTTTACAACGTCGTGACTGGGAAAACCCTGGCGTTACCCAAC
TTAATCGCCTTGCAGCACATCCCCCTTTCGCCAGCTGGCGTAATAGCGAAGAGGCCCGCACCGATCGCCC
TTCCCAACAGTTGCGCAGCCTGAATGGCGAATGGAAATTGTAAGCGTTAATATTTTGTTAAAATTCGCGT
TAAATTTTTGTTAAATCAGCTCATTTTTTAACCAATAGGCCGTACTGCGATGAGTGGCAGGGCGGGGCGT
AATTTTTTTAAGGCAGTTATTGGTGCCCTTAAACGCCTGGTTGCTACGCCTGAATAAGTGATAATAAGCG
GATGAATGGCAGAAATTCGAAAGCAAATTCGACCCGGTCGTCGGTTCAGGGCAGGGTCGTTAAATAGCCG
CTTATGTCTATTGCTGGTTTACCGGTTTATTGACTACCGGAAGCAGTGTGACCGTGTGCTTCTCAAATGC
CTGAGGCCAGTTTGCTCAGGCTCTCCCCGTGGAGGTAATAATTGACGATATGATCATTTATTCTGCCTCC
CAGAGCCTGATAAAAACGGTGAATCCGTTAGCGAGGTGCCGCCGGCTTCCATTCAGGTCGAGGTGGCCCG
GCTCCATGCACCGCGACGCAACGCGGGGAGGCAGACAAGGTATAGGGCGGCGAGGCGGCTACAGCCGATA
GTCTGGAACAGCGCACTTACGGGTTGCTGCGCAACCCAAGTGCTACCGGCGCGGCAGCGTGACCCGTGTC
GGCGGCTCCAACGGCTCGCCATCGTCCAGAAAACACGGCTCATCGGGCATCGGCAGGCGCTGCTGCCCGC
GCCGTTCCCATTCCTCCGTTTCGGTCAAGGCTGGCAGGTCTGGTTCCATGCCCGGAATGCCGGGCTGGCT
GGGCGGCTCCTCGCCGGGGCCGGTCGGTAGTTGCTGCTCGCCCGGATACAGGGTCGGGATGCGGCGCAGG
TCGCCATGCCCCAACAGCGATTCGTCCTGGTCGTCGTGATCAACCACCACGGCGGCACTGAACACCGACA
GGCGCAACTGGTCGCGGGGCTGGCCCCACGCCACGCGGTCATTGACCACGTAGGCCGACACGGTGCCGGG
GCCGTTGAGCTTCACGACGGAGATCCAGCGCTCGGCCACCAAGTCCTTGACTGCGTATTGGACCGTCCGC
AAAGAACGTCCGATGAGCTTGGAAAGTGTCTTCTGGCTGACCACCACGGCGTTCTGGTGGCCCATCTGCG
CCACGAGGTGATGCAGCAGCATTGCCGCCGTGGGTTTCCTCGCAATAAGCCCGGCCCACGCCTCATGCGC
TTTGCGTTCCGTTTGCACCCAGTGACCGGGCTTGTTCTTGGCTTGAATGCCGATTTCTCTGGACTGCGTG
GCCATGCTTATCTCCATGCGGTAGGGGTGCCGCACGGTTGCGGCACCATGCGCAATCAGCTGCAACTTTT
CGGCAGCGCGACAACAATTATGCGTTGCGTAAAAGTGGCAGTCAATTACAGATTTTCTTTAACCTACGCA
ATGAGCTATTGCGGGGGGTGCCGCAATGAGCTGTTGCGTACCCCCCTTTTTTAAGTTGTTGATTTTTAAG
TCTTTCGCATTTCGCCCTATATCTAGTTCTTTGGTGCCCAAAGAAGGGCACCCCTGCGGGGTTCCCCCAC
GCCTTCGGCGCGGCTCCCCCTCCGGCAAAAAGTGGCCCCTCCGGGGCTTGTTGATCGACTGCGCGGCCTT
CGGCCTTGCCCAAGGTGGCGCTGCCCCCTTGGAACCCCCGCACTCGCCGCCGTGAGGCTCGGGGGGCAGG
CGGGCGGGCTTCGCCCTTCGACTGCCCCCACTCGCATAGGCTTGGGTCGTTCCAGGCGCGTCAAGGCCAA
GCCGCTGCGCGGTCGCTGCGCGAGCCTTGACCCGCCTTCCACTTGGTGTCCAACCGGCAAGCGAAGCGCG
CAGGCCGCAGGCCGGATGCTTTTCCCCAGAGAAAATTAAAAAAATTGATGGGGCAAGGCCGCAGGCCGCG
CAGTTGGAGCCGGTGGGTATGTGGTCGAAGGCTGGGTAGCCGGTGGGCAATCCCTGTGGTCAAGCTCGTG
GGCAGGCGCAGCCTGTCCATCAGCTTGTCCAGCAGGGTTGTCCACGTGCCGAGCGAAGCGAGCCAGCCGG
TGGCCGCTCGCGGCCATCGTCCACATATCCACGGGCTGGCAAGGGAGCGCAGCGACCGCGCAGGGCGAAG
CCCGGAGAGCAAGCCCGTAGGGCGCCGCAGCCGCCGTAGGCGGTCATGACTTTGCGAAGCAAAGTCTAGT
GAGTATACTCAAGCATTGAGTGGCCCGCCGGAGGCACCGCCTTGCGCTGCCCCCGTCGAGCCGGTTGGAC
ACCAAAAGGGAGGGGCAGGCATGGCGGCATACGCGATCATGCGATGCAAGAAGCTGGCGAAAATGTGCAA
CGTGGCGGCCAGTCTCAAGCACGCCTACCGCGAGCGCGAGACGCCCAACGCTGACGCCAGCAGGACGCCA
GAGAACGAGCACTGGGCGGCCAGCAGCACCGATGAAGCGATGGGCCGACTGCGCGAGTTGCTGCCAGAGA
AGCGGCGCAAGGACGCTGTGTTGGCGGTCGAGTACGTCATGACGGCCAGCCCGGAATGGTGGAAGTCGGC
CAGCCAAGAACAGCAGGCGGCGTTCTTCGAGAAGGCGCACAAGTGGCTGGCGGACAAGTACGGGGCGGAT
CGCATCGTGACGGCCAGCATCCACCGTGACGAAACAAGCCCGCACATGACCGCGTTCGTGGTGCCGCTGA
CGCAGGACGGCAGGCTGTCGGCCAAGGAGTTCATCGGCAACAAAGCGCAGATGACCCGCGACCAGACCAC
GTTTGCGGCCGCTGTGGCCGATCTAGGGCTGCAACGGGGCATCGAGGGCAGCAAGGCACGTCACACGCGC
ATTCAGGCGTTCTACGAGGCCCTGGAGCGGCCACCAGTGGGCCACGTCACCATCAGCCCGCAAGCGGTCG
AGCCACGCGCCTATGCACCGCAGGGATTGGCCGAAAAGCTGGGAATCTCAAAGCGCGTTGAGACGCCGGA
AGCCGTGGCCGACCGGCTGACAAAAGCGGTTCGGCAGGGGTATGAGCCTGCCCTACAGGCCGCCACAGGA
GCGCGTGAGATGCGCAAGAAGGCCGATCAAGCCCAAGAGACGGCCCGAGACCTTCGGGAGCGCCTGAAGC
CCGTTCTGGACGCCCTGGGGCCGTTGAATCGGGATATGCAGGCCAAGGCCGCCGCGATCATCAAGGCCGT
GGGCGAAAAGCTGCTGACGGAACAGCGGGAAGTCCAGCGCCAGAAACAGGCCCAGCGCCAGCAGGAACGC
GGGCGCGCACATTTCCCCGAAAAGTGCCACCTGGGATGAATGTCAGCTACTGGGCTATCTGGACAAGGGA
AAACGCAAGCGCAAAGAGAAAGCAGGTAGCTTGCAGTGGGCTTACATGGCGATAGCTAGACTGGGCGGTT
TTATGGACAGCAAGCGAACCGGAATTGCCAGCTGGGGCGCCCTCTGGTAAGGTTGGGAAGCCCTGCAAAG
TAAACTGGATGGCTTTCTTGCCGCCAAGGATCTGATGGCGCAGGGGATCAAGATCTGATCAAGAGACAGG
ATGAGGATCGTTTCGCATGATTGAACAAGATGGATTGCACGCAGGTTCTCCGGCCGCTTGGGTGGAGAGG
CTATTCGGCTATGACTGGGCACAACAGACAATCGGCTGCTCTGATGCCGCCGTGTTCCGGCTGTCAGCGC
AGGGGCGCCCGGTTCTTTTTGTCAAGACCGACCTGTCCGGTGCCCTGAATGAACTGCAGGACGAGGCAGC
GCGGCTATCGTGGCTGGCCACGACGGGCGTTCCTTGCGCAACTGTGCTCGACGTTGTCACTGAAGCGGGA
AGGGACTGGCTGCTATTGGGCGAAGTGCCGGGGCAGGATCTCCTGTCATCTCACCTTGCTCCTGCCGAGA
AAGTATCCATCATGGCTGATGCAATGCGGCGGCTGCATACGCTTGATCCGGCTACCTGCCCATTCGACCA
CCAAGCGAAACATCGCATCGAGCGAGCACGTACTCGGATGGAAGCCGGTCTTGTCGATCAGGATGATCTG
GACGAAGAGCATCAGGGGCTCGCGCCAGCCGAACTGTTCGCCAGGCTCAAGGCGCGCATGCCCGACGGCG
AGGATCTCGTCGTGACCCATGGCGATGCCTGCTTGCCGAATATCATGGTGGAAAATGGCCGCTTTTCTGG
ATTCATCGACTGTGGCCGGCTGGGTGTGGCGGACCGCTATCAGGACATAGCGTTGGCTACCCGTGATATT
GCTGAAGAGCTTGGCGGCGAATGGGCTGACCGCTTCCTCGTGCTTTACGGTATCGCCGCTCCCGATTCGC
AGCGCATCGCCTTCTATCGCCTTCTTGACGAGTTCTTCTGAGCGGGACTCTGGGGTTCGAAATGACCGAC
CAAGCGACGCCCAACCTGCCATCACGAGATTTCGATTCCACCGCCGCCTTCTATGAAAGGTTGGGCTTCG
GAATCGTTTTCCGGGACGCCGGCTGGATGATCCTCCAGCGCGGGGATCTCATGCTGGAGTTCTTCGCCCA
CCCCCATGGGCAAATATTATACGCAAGGCGACAAGGTGCTGATGCCGCTGGCGATTCAGGTTCATCATGC
CGTTTGTGATGGCTTCCATGTCGGCAGAATGCTTAATGAATTACAACAGTTTTTATATAAGCTTTCAGTC
GGCGCGAATGCTCCACGCCGCGCCCAGCGGCGCGGATCCAAATAAAACGAAAGGCTCAGTCGAAAGACTG
GGCCTTTCGTTTTATCTGTTGTTTGTCGCTGCAGCCAGCCGTGGTCGGGCAGCAG
